Addgene plasmid #208971: Recruited polymerase expression - pCMV-T7-Phi29-CC(N5) (LM2726)
Purpose: Recruited Phi29 DNA polymerase (-exo) with a C-terminal N5 coiled coil (CC) domain, expressed from CMV or T7 promoters.
Depositing lab: Benjamin Kleinstiver. Depositing organization: Massachusetts General Hospital. Publication: Click editing enables programmable genome writing using DNA polymerases and HUH endonucleases. Ferreira da Silva J, Tou CJ, King EM, Eller ML, Rufino-Ramos D, Ma L, Cromwell CR, Metovic J, Benning FMC, Chao LH, Eichler FS, Kleinstiver BP. Nat Biotechnol. 2024 Jul 22. doi: 10.1038/s41587-024-02324-x. PubMed 39039307.
Backbone
  Vector backbone: pCMV-T7-SpCas9-P2A-EGFP (RTW3027)
  Vector type: Mammalian Expression, CRISPR ; in vitro transcription; T7 promoter
Growth in bacteria
  Bacterial resistance: Ampicillin, 100 μg/mL
  Growth temperature: 37°C
  Growth strain: DH5alpha
  Copy number: High Copy
Gene/Insert
  Gene/Insert name: Phi29-BPNLS-CC(N5) (alt name: LM2726)
  Species: Synthetic
  Mutation: Phi29(-exo;D169A)
  Promoter: CMV and T7
  Tag / fusion protein: BPNLS (C terminal on insert)
  Cloning method: Gibson Cloning
  Sequencing primers: 5′ oBK6928-CCAAGTCTCCACCCCATTGACG; 3′ oBK219-GGGAGTGGCACCTTCCAGGGTC
Terms and licenses: Academic/Nonprofit Terms; Industry Terms: Not Available to Industry
Depositor comments: Please visit https://doi.org/10.1101/2023.09.12.557440 for bioRxiv preprint.
How to cite: Recruited polymerase expression - pCMV-T7-Phi29-CC(N5) (LM2726) was a gift from Benjamin Kleinstiver (Addgene plasmid # 208971 ; http://n2t.net/addgene:208971 ; RRID:Addgene_208971)
