[The description below was written by a language model from this plasmid's Addgene catalogue record and pLannotate feature annotations shown in this document.]
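Description:
pCMV-T7-Phi29-CC(N5) (LM2726) is a 5.3 kb mammalian expression plasmid that can also serve as an in vitro transcription template. It was built by Gibson cloning into the pCMV-T7-SpCas9-P2A-EGFP (RTW3027) backbone. It is propagated in E. coli as a high-copy plasmid through a ColE1/pUC-type origin and is selected with ampicillin via the β-lactamase gene and its native promoter. The annotation also finds backbone remnants that have no evident role in the design: a lac promoter/operator with CAP site, and fragments of lacI, bom, an SV40 promoter and a multiple cloning site.

The payload is a synthetic open reading frame encoding bacteriophage Phi29 DNA polymerase, a highly processive strand-displacing enzyme. It carries the D169A substitution, which the record describes as exonuclease-deficient (-exo). The polymerase is followed by a bipartite nuclear localization signal (BPNLS) and a C-terminal N5 coiled-coil domain. The feature table annotates only the polymerase portion, which spans the sequence numbering origin. The BPNLS and coiled coil are not annotated separately but would lie in the unannotated stretch before the bGH polyadenylation signal. The CMV enhancer and promoter drive transcription in mammalian cells, and a T7 promoter just downstream allows mRNA to be made in vitro with T7 RNA polymerase.

The plasmid belongs to a "click editing" toolkit for programmable genome writing with DNA polymerases and HUH endonucleases. In it the polymerase is supplied as a "recruited" component rather than as a direct fusion. The coiled coil presumably mediates this recruitment by pairing with a complementary coiled coil on another editor component, although the record does not name that partner.
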