Features (pLannotate 1.2.2; 15 found; start..end, strand, type, name):
   1061..1285    +  polyA_signal   bGH poly(A) signal: bovine growth hormone polyadenylation signal
   1289..1310    +  promoter       SV40 promoter (fragment): SV40 enhancer and early promoter
   1315..1331    +  misc_feature   MCS (fragment): pBluescript multiple cloning site
   1380..1396    -  protein_bind   lac operator: The lac repressor binds to the lac operator to inhibit transcription in E. coli. This inhibition can be relieved by adding lactose or isopropyl-β-D-thiogalactopyranoside (IPTG). lac repressor encoded by lacI
   1404..1434    -  promoter       lac promoter: promoter for the E. coli lac operon
   1449..1470    -  protein_bind   CAP binding site: CAP binding activates transcription in the presence of cAMP. E. coli catabolite activator protein
   1483..1575    -  CDS            lacI (fragment): lac repressor; lacI; The lac repressor binds to the lac operator to inhibit transcription in E. coli. This inhibition can be relieved by adding lactose or isopropyl-β-D-thiogalactopyranoside (IPTG).
   1758..2346    -  rep_origin     ori: high-copy-number ColE1/pMB1/pBR322/pUC origin of replication
   2517..3377    -  CDS            AmpR: β-lactamase; bla; confers resistance to ampicillin, carbenicillin, and related antibiotics
   3378..3482    -  promoter       AmpR promoter: bla
   3553..3597    -  misc_feature   bom (fragment): basis of mobility region from pBR322
   3752..4131    +  enhancer       CMV enhancer: human cytomegalovirus immediate early enhancer
   4132..4335    +  promoter       CMV promoter: human cytomegalovirus (CMV) immediate early promoter
   4377..4395    +  promoter       T7 promoter: promoter for bacteriophage T7 RNA polymerase
   4409..811     +  CDS            2 (across the origin): DPOL_BPPH2 - Experimental evidence at protein level: Swiss-Prot protein existence level 1. Polymerase responsible for protein-primed viral DNA replication by strand displacement with high processivity and fidelity (PubMed:3863101) (PubMed:2498321). To start replication, the DNA polymerase forms a heterodimer with a free primer terminal protein (TP), recognizes the replication origins at both 5' ends of the linear chromosome, and initiates replication using as primer the OH-group of Ser-232 of the TP (PubMed:22210885). This polymerase possesses three enzymatic activities: DNA synthesis (polymer
>Addgene plasmid #208971 | Recruited polymerase expression - pCMV-T7-Phi29-CC(N5) (LM2726) | addgene full sequence | sequence record 415826 | Addgene NGS Result
ACGGAGCAGATTCTACAAGGGCAACGAGTACCTGAAAAGCAGCGGCGGCGAAATCGCCGATCTGTGGCTG
AGCAATGTGGACCTGGAACTGATGAAGGAACACTACGACCTGTACAACGTGGAATACATCAGCGGCCTGA
AGTTTAAGGCCACAACCGGCCTGTTCAAAGACTTCATCGATAAGTGGACCTACATCAAAACAACCAGCGA
GGGCGCTATCAAGCAGCTGGCCAAGCTGATGCTGAATTCTCTGTACGGCAAGTTCGCCAGCAACCCTGAT
GTCACAGGCAAGGTGCCCTACCTGAAGGAAAACGGCGCCCTGGGCTTCAGACTGGGCGAGGAAGAAACCA
AGGACCCTGTGTACACCCCTATGGGTGTTTTCATCACCGCCTGGGCCAGATACACCACCATCACCGCCGC
TCAGGCTTGTTACGATAGAATCATCTATTGTGATACCGACTCTATCCACCTGACCGGGACCGAGATCCCC
GACGTGATCAAGGATATTGTGGACCCCAAGAAACTGGGCTACTGGGCCCACGAGTCCACCTTCAAGCGGG
CCAAGTACCTGAGACAGAAGACCTACATCCAGGACATCTACATGAAAGAAGTGGACGGCAAGCTCGTGGA
AGGCAGCCCCGACGACTACACAGACATCAAGTTCAGCGTGAAGTGCGCCGGCATGACCGATAAGATCAAA
AAGGAGGTGACATTTGAGAACTTCAAGGTGGGATTCAGCCGCAAGATGAAACCTAAGCCTGTTCAAGTGC
CTGGCGGTGTTGTGCTGGTGGATGACACCTTCACAATCAAGTCCGGCGGAAGCTCTGGTGGCAGCAAGCG
GACCGCCGACGGCTCTGAATTCGAGAGCCCTAAGAAGAAAAGAAAGGTGAGCGGTGGGAGCAGCGGCGGG
TCAGGCGAGATCGCCGCACTGGAAGCCAAGATCGCTGCCCTGAAGGCAAAGAACGCCGCTCTGAAGGCCG
AGATCGCCGCCCTGGAAGCCGGATACTGACCGGTCATCATCACCATCACCATTGAGTTTAAACCCGCTGA
TCAGCCTCGACTGTGCCTTCTAGTTGCCAGCCATCTGTTGTTTGCCCCTCCCCCGTGCCTTCCTTGACCC
TGGAAGGTGCCACTCCCACTGTCCTTTCCTAATAAAATGAGGAAATTGCATCGCATTGTCTGAGTAGGTG
TCATTCTATTCTGGGGGGTGGGGTGGGGCAGGACAGCAAGGGGGAGGATTGGGAAGACAATAGCAGGCAT
GCTGGGGATGCGGTGGGCTCTATGGCTTCTGAGGCGGAAAGAACCAGCTGGGGCTCGATACCGTCGACCT
CTAGCTAGAGCTTGGCGTAATCATGGTCATAGCTGTTTCCTGTGTGAAATTGTTATCCGCTCACAATTCC
ACACAACATACGAGCCGGAAGCATAAAGTGTAAAGCCTAGGGTGCCTAATGAGTGAGCTAACTCACATTA
ATTGCGTTGCGCTCACTGCCCGCTTTCCAGTCGGGAAACCTGTCGTGCCAGCTGCATTAATGAATCGGCC
AACGCGCGGGGAGAGGCGGTTTGCGTATTGGGCGCTCTTCCGCTTCCTCGCTCACTGACTCGCTGCGCTC
GGTCGTTCGGCTGCGGCGAGCGGTATCAGCTCACTCAAAGGCGGTAATACGGTTATCCACAGAATCAGGG
GATAACGCAGGAAAGAACATGTGAGCAAAAGGCCAGCAAAAGGCCAGGAACCGTAAAAAGGCCGCGTTGC
TGGCGTTTTTCCATAGGCTCCGCCCCCCTGACGAGCATCACAAAAATCGACGCTCAAGTCAGAGGTGGCG
AAACCCGACAGGACTATAAAGATACCAGGCGTTTCCCCCTGGAAGCTCCCTCGTGCGCTCTCCTGTTCCG
ACCCTGCCGCTTACCGGATACCTGTCCGCCTTTCTCCCTTCGGGAAGCGTGGCGCTTTCTCATAGCTCAC
GCTGTAGGTATCTCAGTTCGGTGTAGGTCGTTCGCTCCAAGCTGGGCTGTGTGCACGAACCCCCCGTTCA
GCCCGACCGCTGCGCCTTATCCGGTAACTATCGTCTTGAGTCCAACCCGGTAAGACACGACTTATCGCCA
CTGGCAGCAGCCACTGGTAACAGGATTAGCAGAGCGAGGTATGTAGGCGGTGCTACAGAGTTCTTGAAGT
GGTGGCCTAACTACGGCTACACTAGAAGAACAGTATTTGGTATCTGCGCTCTGCTGAAGCCAGTTACCTT
CGGAAAAAGAGTTGGTAGCTCTTGATCCGGCAAACAAACCACCGCTGGTAGCGGTGGTTTTTTTGTTTGC
AAGCAGCAGATTACGCGCAGAAAAAAAGGATCTCAAGAAGATCCTTTGATCTTTTCTACGGGGTCTGACG
CTCAGTGGAACGAAAACTCACGTTAAGGGATTTTGGTCATGAGATTATCAAAAAGGATCTTCACCTAGAT
CCTTTTAAATTAAAAATGAAGTTTTAAATCAATCTAAAGTATATATGAGTAAACTTGGTCTGACAGTTAC
CAATGCTTAATCAGTGAGGCACCTATCTCAGCGATCTGTCTATTTCGTTCATCCATAGTTGCCTGACTCC
CCGTCGTGTAGATAACTACGATACGGGAGGGCTTACCATCTGGCCCCAGTGCTGCAATGATACCGCGCGA
ACCACGCTCACCGGCTCCAGATTTATCAGCAATAAACCAGCCAGCCGGAAGGGCCGAGCGCAGAAGTGGT
CCTGCAACTTTATCCGCCTCCATCCAGTCTATTAATTGTTGCCGGGAAGCTAGAGTAAGTAGTTCGCCAG
TTAATAGTTTGCGCAACGTTGTTGCCATTGCTACAGGCATCGTGGTGTCACGCTCGTCGTTTGGTATGGC
TTCATTCAGCTCCGGTTCCCAACGATCAAGGCGAGTTACATGATCCCCCATGTTGTGCAAAAAAGCGGTT
AGCTCCTTCGGTCCTCCGATCGTTGTCAGAAGTAAGTTGGCCGCAGTGTTATCACTCATGGTTATGGCAG
CACTGCATAATTCTCTTACTGTCATGCCATCCGTAAGATGCTTTTCTGTGACTGGTGAGTACTCAACCAA
GTCATTCTGAGAATAGTGTATGCGGCGACCGAGTTGCTCTTGCCCGGCGTCAATACGGGATAATACCGCG
CCACATAGCAGAACTTTAAAAGTGCTCATCATTGGAAAACGTTCTTCGGGGCGAAAACTCTCAAGGATCT
TACCGCTGTTGAGATCCAGTTCGATGTAACCCACTCGTGCACCCAACTGATCTTCAGCATCTTTTACTTT
CACCAGCGTTTCTGGGTGAGCAAAAACAGGAAGGCAAAATGCCGCAAAAAAGGGAATAAGGGCGACACGG
AAATGTTGAATACTCATACTCTTCCTTTTTCAATATTATTGAAGCATTTATCAGGGTTATTGTCTCATGA
GCGGATACATATTTGAATGTATTTAGAAAAATAAACAAATAGGGGTTCCGCGCACATTTCCCCGAAAAGT
GCCACCTGACGTCGACGGATCGGGAGATCGATCTCCCGATCCCCTAGGGTCGACTCTCAGTACAATCTGC
TCTGATGCCGCATAGTTAAGCCAGTATCTGCTCCCTGCTTGTGTGTTGGAGGTCGCTGAGTAGTGCGCGA
GCAAAATTTAAGCTACAACAAGGCAAGGCTTGACCGACAATTGCATGAAGAATCTGCTTAGGGTTAGGCG
TTTTGCGCTGCTTCGCGATGTACGGGCCAGATATACGCGTTGACATTGATTATTGACTAGTTATTAATAG
TAATCAATTACGGGGTCATTAGTTCATAGCCCATATATGGAGTTCCGCGTTACATAACTTACGGTAAATG
GCCCGCCTGGCTGACCGCCCAACGACCCCCGCCCATTGACGTCAATAATGACGTATGTTCCCATAGTAAC
GCCAATAGGGACTTTCCATTGACGTCAATGGGTGGAGTATTTACGGTAAACTGCCCACTTGGCAGTACAT
CAAGTGTATCATATGCCAAGTACGCCCCCTATTGACGTCAATGACGGTAAATGGCCCGCCTGGCATTATG
CCCAGTACATGACCTTATGGGACTTTCCTACTTGGCAGTACATCTACGTATTAGTCATCGCTATTACCAT
GGTGATGCGGTTTTGGCAGTACATCAATGGGCGTGGATAGCGGTTTGACTCACGGGGATTTCCAAGTCTC
CACCCCATTGACGTCAATGGGAGTTTGTTTTGGCACCAAAATCAACGGGACTTTCCAAAATGTCGTAACA
ACTCCGCCCCATTGACGCAAATGGGCGGTAGGCGTGTACGGTGGGAGGTCTATATAAGCAGAGCTGGTTT
AGTGAACCGTCAGATCCGCTAGAGATCCGCGGCCGCTAATACGACTCACTATAGGGAGAGCCGCCACCAT
GAAGCACATGCCTAGAAAGATGTACAGCTGCGACTTCGAGACAACAACCAAGGTCGAGGACTGCAGAGTG
TGGGCTTACGGATATATGAATATCGAGGACCACTCTGAGTACAAGATCGGAAATAGCCTGGATGAGTTTA
TGGCCTGGGTCCTGAAAGTGCAGGCCGACCTGTACTTCCACAACCTGAAATTCGACGGCGCCTTCATCAT
TAACTGGCTGGAACGGAACGGCTTTAAGTGGTCCGCCGATGGACTGCCAAACACCTACAACACCATCATC
AGCAGAATGGGCCAGTGGTACATGATCGACATCTGCCTGGGCTACAAGGGCAAAAGAAAGATCCATACCG
TGATCTACGACAGCCTGAAGAAACTGCCTTTCCCCGTGAAGAAGATCGCTAAAGACTTCAAGCTGACAGT
GCTGAAGGGCGACATTGATTACCACAAGGAAAGACCTGTGGGATACAAGATCACACCTGAGGAATATGCC
TACATCAAGAACGCCATCCAGATCATCGCCGAGGCCCTGCTGATCCAGTTCAAGCAGGGCCTGGACCGGA
TGACCGCTGGCAGCGACAGCCTCAAAGGCTTCAAGGACATTATCACCACTAAGAAGTTCAAAAAGGTGTT
CCCAACACTGTCTCTTGGACTGGACAAGGAAGTGCGGTACGCCTATAGAGGCGGCTTTACCTGGCTGAAC
GACAGATTCAAGGAAAAGGAAATCGGCGAGGGCATGGTGTTTGACGTGAACTCCCTCTACCCTGCCCAGA
TGTACAGCCGGCTGCTGCCCTATGGCGAGCCTATCGTGTTTGAGGGCAAGTACGTGTGGGATGAAGATTA
CCCCCTGCACATCCAGCACATCCGGTGCGAGTTCGAGCTGAAGGAGGGCTACATCCCAACAATCCAAATC
AA
